>Addgene plasmid #110008 | pHH0103_DNM2_Dynamin-N | addgene full sequence | sequence record 215916 | Addgene NGS Result
TTGACAATTAATCATCGGCTCGTATAATGTGTGGAATTGTGAGCGGATAACAATTTCACACAGGAAACAG
CCAGTCCGTTTAGGTGTTTTCACGAGCACTTCACCAACAAGGACCATAGATTATGAAAATCGAAGAACAC
CATCACCATCACCATTCCAGCGGTAAGCTTATGTCCCCTATACTAGGTTATTGGAAAATTAAGGGCCTTG
TGCAACCCACTCGACTTCTTTTGGAATATCTTGAAGAAAAATATGAAGAGCATTTGTATGAGCGCGATGA
AGGTGATAAATGGCGAAACAAAAAGTTTGAATTGGGTTTGGAGTTTCCCAATCTTCCTTATTATATTGAT
GGTGATGTTAAATTAACACAGTCTATGGCCATCATACGTTATATAGCTGACAAGCACAACATGTTGGGTG
GTTGTCCAAAAGAGCGTGCAGAGATTTCAATGCTTGAAGGAGCGGTTTTGGATATTAGATACGGTGTTTC
GAGAATTGCATATAGTAAAGACTTTGAAACTCTCAAAGTTGATTTTCTTAGCAAGCTACCTGAAATGCTG
AAAATGTTCGAAGATCGTTTATGTCATAAAACATATTTAAATGGTGATCATGTAACCCATCCTGACTTCA
TGTTGTATGACGCTCTTGATGTTGTTTTATACATGGACCCAATGTGCCTGGATGCGTTCCCAAAATTAGT
TTGTTTTAAAAAACGTATTGAAGCTATCCCACAAATTGATAAGTACTTGAAATCCAGCAAGTATATAGCA
TGGCCTTTGCAGGGCTGGCAAGCCACGTTTGGTGGTGGCGACCATCCTCCAAAATCGGATCTGGAAGTTC
TGTTCCAGGGGCCCCTGTCCAGCGGTCTGGTTCCGCGTGGTTCCGGTACCGCGGCCCAGCCGGCCATGGA
AGAACTGATTCCGCTGGTGAACAAACTGCAAGATGCGTTTAGCTCTATTGGCCAGAGCTGCCATCTGGAC
CTGCCGCAGATCGCTGTGGTTGGCGGTCAATCTGCGGGCAAAAGTTCCGTGCTGGAAAATTTTGTTGGTC
GTGATTTCCTGCCGCGCGGCAGTGGTATTGTCACGCGTCGCCCGCTGATTCTGCAACTGATCTTTTCAAA
AACCGAACATGCCGAATTCCTGCACTGTAAATCGAAAAAATTCACGGATTTCGACGAAGTTCGTCAGGAA
ATCGAAGCAGAAACCGATCGCGTTACCGGCACGAACAAAGGTATTAGTCCGGTCCCGATCAATCTGCGTG
TCTATTCCCCGCACGTGCTGAACCTGACGCTGATTGATCTGCCGGGCATCACCAAAGTTCCGGTCGGTGA
TCAGCCGCCGGACATTGAATACCAAATCAAAGACATGATTCTGCAGTTCATCAGTCGCGAATCATCGCTG
ATTCTGGCGGTGACCCCGGCCAACATGGATCTGGCAAATTCCGACGCTCTGAAACTGGCGAAAGAAGTGG
ATCCGCAGGGCCTGCGTACCATTGGTGTTATCACGAAACTGGATCTGATGGACGAAGGTACCGATGCTCG
CGACGTTCTGGAAAACAAACTGCTGCCGCTGCGTCGCGGCTATATTGGTGTCGTGAATCGTTCTCAGAAA
GATATTGAAGGCAAAAAAGACATCCGTGCGGCCCTGGCAGCTGAACGCAAATTTTTCCTGAGCCATCCGG
CCTACCGTCACATGGCAGATCGCATGGGTACCCCGCATCTGCAGAAAACGCTGAACCAGCAACTGACCAA
TCACATCCGTGAAAGCCTGCCGGCCCTGCGCAGCAAACTGCAGTCTCAACTGGCGGCCGCATA
[142 nt withheld, positions 1814-1955]
C
[98 nt withheld, positions 1957-2054]
AGTTTGTACTGGTGACGAAACTCAGTGTCTAGCTAGAGTGGC
[149 nt withheld, positions 2097-2245]
T
[41 nt withheld, positions 2247-2287]
T
[62 nt withheld, positions 2289-2350]
A
[35 nt withheld, positions 2352-2386]
CCTCCCTCAATCGGTTGAATGTCGCCCTTTTGTCTTTGGCGCTGGTAAACCATATGAA
[86 nt withheld, positions 2445-2530]
T
[54 nt withheld, positions 2532-2585]
CTAGCGCCGCCCTATACCTTGTCTGCCTCCCCGCGTTGCGTCGCGGTGCATGGAGCCGGGCCACCTCGAC
CTGAATGGAAGCCGGCGGCACCTCGCTAACGGATTCACCACTCCAAGAATTGGAGCCAATCAATTCTTGC
GGAGAACTGTGAATGCGCAAACCAACCCTTGGCAGAACATATCCATCGCGTCCGCCATCTCCAGCAGCCG
CACGCGGCGCATCTCGGGCAGCGTTGGGTCCTGGCCACGGGTGCGCATGATCGTGCTCCTGTCGTTGAGG
ACCCGGCTAGGCTGGCGGGGTTGCCTTACTGGTTAGCAGAATGAATCACCGATACGCGAGCGAACGTGAA
GCGACTGCTGCTGCAAAACGTCTGCGACCTGAGCAACAACATGAATGGTCTTCGGTTTCCGTGTTTCGTA
AAGTCTGGAAACGCGGAAGTCAGCGCCCTGCACCATTATGTTCCGGATCTGCATCGCAGGATGCTGCTGG
CTACCCTGTGGAACACCTACATCTGTATTAACGAAGCGCTGGCATTGACCCTGAGTGATTTTTCTCTGGT
CCCGCCGCATCCATACCGCCAGTTGTTTACCCTCACAACGTTCCAGTAACCGGGCATGTTCATCATCAGT
AACCCGTATCGTGAGCATCCTCTCTCGTTTCATCGGTATCATTACCCCCATGAACAGAAATCCCCCTTAC
ACGGAGGCATCAGTGACCAAACAGGAAAAAACCGCCCTTAACATGGCCCGCTTTATCAGAAGCCAGACAT
TAACGCTTCTGGAGAAACTCAACGAGCTGGACGCGGATGAACAGGCAGACATCTGTGAATCGCTTCACGA
CCACGCTGATGAGCTTTACCGCAGGATCCGCGAAATTGTAAGCGTTAATATTTTGTTAAAATTCGCGTTA
AATTTTTGTTAAATCAGCTCATTTTTTAACCAATAGGCCGAAATCGGCAAAATCCCTTATAAATCAAAAG
AATAGACCGAGATAGGGT
[37 nt withheld, positions 3584-3620]
AAAGAACGTGGACTCCAACGTCAAAGG
[49 nt withheld, positions 3648-3696]
T
[91 nt withheld, positions 3698-3788]
G
[124 nt withheld, positions 3790-3913]
CGCGGATCCTGCCTCGCGCGTTTCGGTGATGACGGTGAAAACCTCTGACACATGCAGCTCCCGGAGACGG
TCACAGCTTGTCTGTAAGCGGATGCCGGGAGCAGACAAGCCCGTCAGGGCGCGTCAGCGGGTGTTGGCGG
GTGTCGGGGCGCAGCCATGACCCAGTCACGTAGCGATAGCGGAGTGTATACTGGCTTAACTATGCGGCAT
CAGAGCAGATTGTACTGAGAGTGCACCATATGCGGTGTGAAATACCGCACAGATGCGTAAGGAGAAAATA
CCGCATCAGGCGCTCTTCCGCTTCCTCGCTCACTGACTCGCTGCGCTCGGTCGTTCGGCTGCGGCGAGCG
GTATCAGCTCACTCAAAGGCGGTAATACGGTTATCCACAGAATCAGGGGATAACGCAGGAAAGAACATGT
GAGCAAAAGGCCAGCAAAAGGCCAGGAACCGTAAAAAGGCCGCGTTGCTGGCGTTTTTCCATAGGCTCCG
CCCCCCTGACGAGCATCACAAAAATCGACGCTCAAGTCAGAGGTGGCGAAACCCGACAGGACTATAAAGA
TACCAGGGTTTCCCCCTGGAAGCTCCCTCGTGCGCTCTCCTGTTCCGACCCTGCCGCTTACCGGATACCT
GTCCGCCTTTCTCCCTTCGGGAAGCGTGGCGCTTTCTCATAGCTCACGCTGTAGGTATCTCAGTTCGGTG
TAGGTCGTTCGCTCCAAGCTGGGCTGTGTGCACGAACCCCCCGTTCAGCCCGACCGCTGCGCCTTATCCG
GTAACTATCGTCTTGAGTCCAACCCGGTAAGACACGACTTATCGCCACTGGCAGCAGCCACTGGTAACAG
GATTAGCAGAGCGAGGTATGTAGGCGGTGCTACAGAGTTCTTGAAGTGGTGGCCTAACTACGGCTACACT
AGAAGGACAGTATTTGGTATCTGCGCTCTGCTGAAGCCAGTTACCTTCGGAAAAAGAGTTGGTAGCTCTT
GATCCGGCAAACAAACCACCGCTGGTAGCGGTGGTTTTTTTGTTTGCAAGCAGCAGATTACGCGCAGAAA
AAAAGGATCTCAAGAAGATCCTTTGATCTTTTCTACGGGGTCTGACGCTCAGTGGAACGAAAACTCACGT
TAAGGGATTTTGGTCATGAGATTATCAAAAAGGATCTTCACCTAGATCCTTTTAAATTAAAAATGAAGTT
TTAAATCAATCTAAAGTATATATGAGTAAACTTGGTCTGACAGTTACCAATGCTTAATCAGTGAGGCACC
TATCTCAGCGATCTGTCTATTTCGTTCATCCATAGTTGCCTGACTCCCCGTCGTGTAGATAACTACGATA
CGGGAGGGCTTACCATCTGGCCCCAGTGCTGCAATGATACCGCGAGACCCACGCTCACCGGCTCCAGATT
TATCAGCAATAAACCAGCCAGCCGGAAGGGCCGAGCGCAGAAGTGGTCCTGCAACTTTATCCGCCTCCAT
CCAGTCTATTAATTGTTGCCGGGAAGCTAGAGTAAGTAGTTCGCCAGTTAATAGTTTGCGCAACGTTGTT
GCCATTGCTGCAGGCATCGTGGTGTCACGCTCGTCGTTTGGTATGGCTTCATTCAGCTCCGGTTCCCAAC
GATCAAGGCGAGTTACATGATCCCCCATGTTGTGCAAAAAAGCGGTTAGCTCCTTCGGTCCTCCGATCGT
TGTCAGAAGTAAGTTGGCCGCAGTGTTATCACTCATGGTTATGGCAGCACTGCATAATTCTCTTACTGTC
ATGCCATCCGTAAGATGCTTTTCTGTGACTGGTGAGTACTCAACCAAGTCATTCTGAGAATAGTGTATGC
GGCGACCGAGTTGCTCTTGCCCGGCGTCAACACGGGATAATACCGCGCCACATAGCAGAACTTTAAAAGT
GCTCATCATTGGAAAACGTTCTTCGGGGCGAAAACTCTCAAGGATCTTACCGCTGTTGAGATCCAGTTCG
ATGTAACCCACTCGTGCACCCAACTGATCTTCAGCATCTTTTACTTTCACCAGCGTTTCTGGGTGAGCAA
AAACAGGAAGGCAAAATGCCGCAAAAAAGGGAATAAGGGCGACACGGAAATGTTGAATACTCATACTCTT
CCTTTTTCAATATTATTGAAGCATTTATCAGGGTTATTGTCTCATGAGCGGATACATATTTGAATGTATT
TAGAAAAATAAACAAATAGGGGTTCCGCGCACATTTCCCCGAAAAGTGCCACCTGACGTCTAAGAAACCA
TTATTATCATGACATTAACCTATAAAAATAGGCGTATCACGAGGCCCTTTCGTCTTCAAGAATTCCCGAC
ACCATCGAATGGTGCAAAACCTTTCGCGGTATGGCATGATAGCGCCCGGAAGAGAGTCAATTCAGGGTGG
TGAATGTGAAACCAGTAACGTTATACGATGTCGCAGAGTATGCCGGTGTCTCTTATCAGACCGTTTCCCG
CGTGGTGAACCAGGCCAGCCACGTTTCTGCGAAAACGCGGGAAAAAGTGGAAGCGGCGATGGCGGAGCTG
AATTACATTCCCAACCGCGTGGCACAACAACTGGCGGGCAAACAGTCGTTGCTGATTGGCGTTGCCACCT
CCAGTCTGGCCCTGCACGCGCCGTCGCAAATTGTCGCGGCGATTAAATCTCGCGCCGATCAACTGGGTGC
CAGCGTGGTGGTGTCGATGGTAGAACGAAGCGGCGTCGAAGCCTGTAAAGCGGCGGTGCACAATCTTCTC
GCGCAACGCGTCAGTGGGCTGATCATTAACTATCCGCTGGATGACCAGGATGCCATTGCTGTGGAAGCTG
CCTGCACTAATGTTCCGGCGTTATTTCTTGATGTCTCTGACCAGACACCCATCAACAGTATTATTTTCTC
CCATGAAGACGGTACGCGACTGGGCGTGGAGCATCTGGTCGCATTGGGTCACCAGCAAATCGCGCTGTTA
GCGGGCCCATTAAGTTCTGTCTCGGCGCGTCTGCGTCTGGCTGGCTGGCATAAATATCTCACTCGCAATC
AAATTCAGCCGATAGCGGAACGGGAAGGCGACTGGAGTGCCATGTCCGGTTTTCAACAAACCATGCAAAT
GCTGAATGAGGGCATCGTTCCCACTGCGATGCTGGTTGCCAACGATCAGATGGCGCTGGGCGCAATGCGC
GCCATTACCGAGTCCGGGCTGCGCGTTGGTGCGGATATCTCGGTAGTGGGATACGACGATACCGAAGACA
GCTCATGTTATATCCCGCCGTTAACCACCATCAAACAGGATTTTCGCCTGCTGGGGCAAACCAGCGTGGA
CCGCTTGCTGCAACTCTCTCAGGGCCAGGCGGTGAAGGGCAATCAGCTGTTGCCCGTCTCACTGGTGAAA
AGAAAAACCACCCTGGCGCCCAATACGCAAACCGCCTCTCCCCGCGCGTTGGCCGATTCATTAATGCAGC
TGGCACGACAGGTTTCCCGACTGGAAAGCGGGCAGTGAGCGCAACGCAATTAATGTAAGTTAGCTCACTC
ATTAGGCACAATTCTCATGTTTGACAGCTTATCATCGACTGCACGGTGCACCAATGCTTCTGGCGTCAGG
CAGCCATCGGAAGCTGTGGTATGGCTGTGCAGGTCGTAAATCACTGCATAATTCGTGTCGCTCAAGGCGC
ACTCCCGTTCTGGATAATGTTTTTTGCGCCGACATCATAACGGTTCTGGCAAATATTCTGAAATGAGCTG
Features (pLannotate 1.2.2; 21 found; start..end, strand, type, name):
      1..29      +  promoter       tac promoter: strong E. coli promoter; hybrid between the trp and lac UV5 promoters
     37..53      +  protein_bind   lac operator: The lac repressor binds to the lac operator to inhibit transcription in E. coli. This inhibition can be relieved by adding lactose or isopropyl-β-D-thiogalactopyranoside (IPTG). lac repressor encoded by lacI
    138..155     +  CDS            6xHis: 6xHis affinity tag
    171..824     +  CDS            GST26_SCHJA: Experimental evidence at protein level: Swiss-Prot protein existence level 1. GST isoenzymes appear to play a central role in the parasite detoxification system. Other functions are also suspected including a role in increasing the solubility of haematin in the parasite gut. From Schistosoma japonicum (Blood fluke).
    906..1802    +  CDS            DNM2 (fragment): DYN2_HUMAN - Also known as DYN2. Experimental evidence at protein level: Swiss-Prot protein existence level 1. Microtubule-associated force-producing protein involved in producing microtubule bundles and able to bind and hydrolyze GTP. Plays a role in the regulation of neuron morphology, axon growth and formation of neuronal growth cones (By similarity). Plays an important role in vesicular trafficking processes, in particular endocytosis (PubMed:33713620). Involved in cytokinesis (PubMed:12498685). Regulates maturation of apoptotic cell corpse-containing phagosomes by recruiting PIK3C3 to the
   1818..1865    +  terminator     fd terminator (sequence withheld): central terminator from bacteriophage fd (Otsuka and Kunisawa, 1982)
   1870..2082    +  CDS            M13 gene III (fragment) (sequence partly withheld): pIII; III; minor coat protein
   2097..2567    +  CDS            M13 gene III (fragment) (sequence partly withheld): pIII; III; minor coat protein
   2589..2659    +  CDS            TcR (fragment): tetracycline efflux protein; tet; confers resistance to tetracycline
   2901..3281    -  CDS            YPB1_ECOLX: Protein predicted: Swiss-Prot protein existence level 4. From Escherichia coli.
   3298..3449    +  CDS            rop (fragment): Rop protein, which maintains plasmids at low copy number; rop
   3485..3913    -  rep_origin     f1 ori (sequence partly withheld): f1 bacteriophage origin of replication; arrow indicates direction of (+) strand synthesis
   3922..3961    +  CDS            rop (fragment): Rop protein, which maintains plasmids at low copy number; rop
   4063..4203    +  misc_feature   bom: basis of mobility region from pBR322
   4389..4976    -  rep_origin     ori: high-copy-number ColE1/pMB1/pBR322/pUC origin of replication
   5147..6007    -  CDS            AmpR: β-lactamase; bla; confers resistance to ampicillin, carbenicillin, and related antibiotics
   6008..6112    -  promoter       AmpR promoter: bla
   6221..6298    +  promoter       lacIq promoter: lacI (mutant); In the lacIq allele, a single base change in the promoter boosts expression of the lacI gene about 10-fold.
   6299..7381    +  CDS            lacI: lac repressor; lacI; The lac repressor binds to the lac operator to inhibit transcription in E. coli. This inhibition can be relieved by adding lactose or isopropyl-β-D-thiogalactopyranoside (IPTG).
   7394..7415    +  protein_bind   CAP binding site: CAP binding activates transcription in the presence of cAMP. E. coli catabolite activator protein
   7434..7451    +  promoter       tet promoter (fragment): E. coli promoter for tetracycline efflux protein gene
