[The description below was written by a language model from this plasmid's Addgene catalogue record and pLannotate feature annotations shown in this document.]
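Description:
pHH0103_DNM2_Dynamin-N is a bacterial expression plasmid built on the pHH0103 backbone for producing and purifying the N-terminal dynamin domain of human DNM2 (dynamin-2) in E. coli. The sequenced plasmid is 7,623 nt long. It replicates from a ColE1/pBR322-type origin accompanied by the bom region; the catalogue lists it as low copy. Selection is by ampicillin through the β-lactamase gene and its native promoter. An f1 phage origin is also present and appears to interrupt the rop gene, which is annotated only as two fragments on either side of it.

Expression is driven by the strong hybrid tac promoter followed by a lac operator, and the plasmid carries its own lacI gene under the enhanced lacIq promoter, so transcription is held off by lac repressor until induced with IPTG. The open reading frame begins with a 6xHis tag, continues into Schistosoma japonicum glutathione S-transferase, and then into a roughly 900 bp DNM2 fragment. This arrangement gives a His-GST-domain fusion that can be captured on either nickel or glutathione resin. The insert was cloned between SfiI and NotI sites.

Downstream lie an fd phage terminator, two fragments of M13 gene III and remnants of the tetracycline resistance gene and promoter. These suggest the backbone derives from a phagemid display vector, although the record does not state this and gives no function for them here. The plasmid belongs to a large collection of peptide recognition modules that were surveyed for high-affinity peptide ligands, in which purified domain fusions of this kind would serve as binding targets.
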