Addgene plasmid #110008: pHH0103_DNM2_Dynamin-N
Purpose: Protein expression and purification of DNM2_Dynamin-N
Depositing lab: Sachdev Sidhu. Depositing organization: University of Toronto. Publication: Large-scale survey and database of high affinity ligands for peptide recognition modules. Teyra J, Kelil A, Jain S, Helmy M, Jajodia R, Hooda Y, Gu J, D'Cruz AA, Nicholson SE, Min J, Sudol M, Kim PM, Bader GD, Sidhu SS. Mol Syst Biol. 2020 Dec;16(12):e9310. doi: 10.15252/msb.20199310. PubMed 33438817.
Backbone
  Vector backbone: pHH0103
  Vector type: Bacterial Expression
Growth in bacteria
  Bacterial resistance: Ampicillin, 100 μg/mL
  Growth temperature: 37°C
  Growth strain: DH5alpha
  Copy number: Low Copy
Gene/Insert
  Gene/Insert name: DNM2_Dynamin-N
  Species: H. sapiens (human)
  Entrez Gene: DNM2 (a.k.a. CMT2M, CMTDI1, CMTDIB, DI-CMTB, DYN2, DYNII, LCCS5)
  Cloning method: Restriction Enzyme; 5′ cloning site Sfi1 (unknown if destroyed); 3′ cloning site Not1 (unknown if destroyed)
Terms and licenses: Academic/Nonprofit Terms; Industry Terms: Not Available to Industry
How to cite: pHH0103_DNM2_Dynamin-N was a gift from Sachdev Sidhu (Addgene plasmid # 110008 ; http://n2t.net/addgene:110008 ; RRID:Addgene_110008)
