>Addgene plasmid #110008 | pHH0103_DNM2_Dynamin-N | depositor partial sequence | sequence record 206960 | pHH0103_DNM2_Dynamin-N sequence 918 bps
GGCCCAGCCGGCCATGGAAGAACTGATTCCGCTGGTGAACAAACTGCAAGATGCGTTTAGCTCTATTGGC
CAGAGCTGCCATCTGGACCTGCCGCAGATCGCTGTGGTTGGCGGTCAATCTGCGGGCAAAAGTTCCGTGC
TGGAAAATTTTGTTGGTCGTGATTTCCTGCCGCGCGGCAGTGGTATTGTCACGCGTCGCCCGCTGATTCT
GCAACTGATCTTTTCAAAAACCGAACATGCCGAATTCCTGCACTGTAAATCGAAAAAATTCACGGATTTC
GACGAAGTTCGTCAGGAAATCGAAGCAGAAACCGATCGCGTTACCGGCACGAACAAAGGTATTAGTCCGG
TCCCGATCAATCTGCGTGTCTATTCCCCGCACGTGCTGAACCTGACGCTGATTGATCTGCCGGGCATCAC
CAAAGTTCCGGTCGGTGATCAGCCGCCGGACATTGAATACCAAATCAAAGACATGATTCTGCAGTTCATC
AGTCGCGAATCATCGCTGATTCTGGCGGTGACCCCGGCCAACATGGATCTGGCAAATTCCGACGCTCTGA
AACTGGCGAAAGAAGTGGATCCGCAGGGCCTGCGTACCATTGGTGTTATCACGAAACTGGATCTGATGGA
CGAAGGTACCGATGCTCGCGACGTTCTGGAAAACAAACTGCTGCCGCTGCGTCGCGGCTATATTGGTGTC
GTGAATCGTTCTCAGAAAGATATTGAAGGCAAAAAAGACATCCGTGCGGCCCTGGCAGCTGAACGCAAAT
TTTTCCTGAGCCATCCGGCCTACCGTCACATGGCAGATCGCATGGGTACCCCGCATCTGCAGAAAACGCT
GAACCAGCAACTGACCAATCACATCCGTGAAAGCCTGCCGGCCCTGCGCAGCAAACTGCAGTCTCAACTG
GCGGCCGC
